>Addgene plasmid #18091 | pET3a-AqAdk_V145C | depositor partial sequence | sequence record 8792 | Author sequence
ATGATACTGGTTTTCCTAGGACCTCCCGGTGCAGGAAAGGGAACTCAGGCTAAGAGACTCGCAAAAGAGA
AGGGCTTTGTCCACATATCCACAGGAGATATCTTAAGGGAAGCCGTTCAGAAGGGAACACCCCTCGGTAA
AAAAGCCAAAGAATACATGGAAAGGGGGGAACTCGTTCCCGATGACTTAATAATAGCTTTAATAGAGGAA
GTATTTCCGAAGCACGGAAACGTCATATTTGACGGCTTTCCCAGAACCGTAAAACAGGCAGAGGCCCTTG
ACGAGATGCTTGAAAAGAAAGGACTTAAAGTTGACCATGTTCTCCTCTTTGAAGTTCCCGACGAGGTGGT
AATAGAAAGGCTTTCAGGAAGAAGGATAAATCCCGAAACGGGAGAGGTTTACCACGTGAAGTACAACCCA
CCGCCTCCCGGTTGTAAGGTTATTCAAAGGGAAGACGACAAACCCGAAGTCATTAAAAAGAGACTCGAGG
TTTACAGAGAGCAAACCGCTCCCCTCATTGAATATTACAAGAAGAAAGGTATATTAAGAATAATAGACGC
AAGTAAACCTGTTGAGGAGGTTTACAGGCAAGTTTTAGAGGTTATAGGAGATGGCAATTGA
