>Addgene plasmid #18091 | pET3a-AqAdk_V145C | addgene partial sequence | sequence record 23966 | 18091 with T7-terminal
GCTCTTTCGGGCTTTGTAGCAGCCGGATCCCTATCAATTGCCATCTCCTATAACCTCTAAAACTTGCCTG
TAAACCTCCTCAACAGGTTTACTTGCGTCTATTATTCTTAATATACCTTTCTTCTTGTAATATTCAATGA
GGGGAGCGGTTTGCTCTCTGTAAACCTCGAGTCTCTTTTTAATGACTTCGGGTTTGTCGTCTTCCCTTTG
AATAACCTTACAACCGGGAGGCGGTGGGTTGTACTTCACGTGGTAAACCTCTCCCGTTTCGGGATTTATC
CTTCTTCCTGAAAGCCTTTCTATTACCACCTCGTCGGGAACTTCAAAGAGGAGAACATGGTCAACTTTAA
GTCCTTTCTTTTCAAGCATCTCGTCAAGGGCCTCTGCCTGTTTTACGGTTCTGGGAAAGCCGTCAAATAT
GACGTTTCCGTGCTTCGGAAATACTTCCTCTATTAAAGCTATTATTAAGTCATCGGGAACGAGTTCCCCC
CTTTCCATGTATTCTTTGGCTTTTTTACCGAGGGGTGTTCCCTTCTGAACGGCTTCCCTTAAGATATCTC
CTGTGGATATGTGGACAAAGCCCTTCTCTTTTGCGAGTCTCTTAGCCTGAGTTCCCTTTCCTGCACCGGG
AGGTCCTAGGAAAACCAGTATCATATGGCCTCTCCTTCTTAAAGTTAAACAAAATTATTTCTAGAGGGAA
ACCGTTGTGGTCTCCCTATAGTGAGCGATAATNATTTCCGGAANCAGATCTCGATCTCTACGCGGAAGCA
CGNGGCNGGATCACGGCGCCCAGGGCGGTGCTGGGCTATNCGCGAACC
