[The description below was written by a language model from this plasmid's Addgene catalogue record.]
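Description:
pET3a-AqAdk_V145C is a bacterial expression plasmid built on the pET3a backbone (listed as about 5.5 kb without insert) that carries the adenylate kinase gene (kad) from the hyperthermophilic bacterium Aquifex aeolicus. It confers ampicillin resistance and is recorded as a low-copy plasmid, propagated in a standard cloning strain such as DH5alpha. The 624 bp coding sequence was inserted by restriction cloning between NdeI and BamHI, both of which remain intact. In pET vectors the NdeI site overlaps the start codon, so the insert is expected to sit directly downstream of the vector's ribosome binding site. The T7 and T7 terminator sequencing primers fit the usual pET arrangement, in which the open reading frame lies between a T7 promoter and a T7 terminator. Transcription therefore depends on T7 RNA polymerase, normally supplied by a DE3 lysogen host, although the record names no expression strain. No feature table is provided and no affinity tag or fusion partner is listed.

The insert carries a single point mutation changing valine 145 to cysteine. The record does not state the reason for this substitution. Engineered cysteines are often used as specific attachment points for thiol-reactive probes such as fluorescent dyes, which would fit the associated publication's focus on intrinsic protein motions along an enzymatic reaction trajectory, but this is an inference. The plasmid is best suited to recombinant production of this thermophilic adenylate kinase variant in E. coli for biophysical, structural or enzymological studies of conformational dynamics.
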