Addgene plasmid #18091: pET3a-AqAdk_V145C
Depositing lab: Dorothee Kern. Depositing organization: Brandeis University. Publication: Intrinsic motions along an enzymatic reaction trajectory. Henzler-Wildman KA, Thai V, Lei M, Ott M, Wolf-Watz M, Fenn T, Pozharski E, Wilson MA, Petsko GA, Karplus M, Hubner CG, Kern D. Nature. 2007 Dec 6. 450(7171):838-44. 10.1038/nature06410 PubMed 18026086.
Backbone
  Vector backbone: pET3A
  Backbone size w/o insert (bp): 5500
  Vector type: Bacterial Expression
Growth in bacteria
  Bacterial resistance: Ampicillin, 100 μg/mL
  Growth temperature: 37°C
  Growth strain: DH5alpha
  Copy number: Low Copy
Gene/Insert
  Gene/Insert name: adenylate kinase
  Species: A. aeolicus
  Insert size (bp): 624
  Mutation: Val 145 changed to Cys
  GenBank ID: O66490
  Entrez Gene: kad
  Cloning method: Restriction Enzyme; 5′ cloning site NdeI (not destroyed); 3′ cloning site BamHI (not destroyed)
  Sequencing primers: 5′ T7; 3′ T7term
Terms and licenses: Academic/Nonprofit Terms; Industry Terms: Not Available to Industry
How to cite: pET3a-AqAdk_V145C was a gift from Dorothee Kern (Addgene plasmid # 18091 ; http://n2t.net/addgene:18091 ; RRID:Addgene_18091)
